Addgene plasmid #250064: pGEX-gamma-14-3-3
Purpose: Bacterial expression of gamma 14-3-3
Depositing lab: Mark Bedford. Depositing organization: University of Texas MD Anderson Cancer Center. Publication: PRMT5 C-terminal Phosphorylation Modulates a 14-3-3/PDZ Interaction Switch. Espejo AB, Gao G, Black K, Gayatri S, Veland N, Kim J, Chen T, Sudol M, Walker C, Bedford MT. J Biol Chem. 2017 Feb 10;292(6):2255-2265. doi: 10.1074/jbc.M116.760330. Epub 2016 Dec 28. PubMed 28031468.
Backbone
  Vector backbone: pGEX-4T-1
  Backbone size w/o insert (bp): 4900
  Vector type: Bacterial Expression
Growth in bacteria
  Bacterial resistance: Ampicillin, 100 μg/mL
  Growth temperature: 37°C
  Growth strain: DH5alpha
  Copy number: High Copy
Gene/Insert
  Gene/Insert name: Gamma
  Species: H. sapiens (human)
  Insert size (bp): 753
  Mutation: None
  Entrez Gene: YWHAG (a.k.a. 14-3-3GAMMA, DEE56, EIEE56, PPP1R170)
  Cloning method: Restriction Enzyme; 5′ cloning site Unknown (unknown if destroyed)
Terms and licenses: Academic/Nonprofit Terms; Industry Terms: Not Available to Industry
Depositor comments: NCBI identifier: CAG46702
How to cite: pGEX-gamma-14-3-3 was a gift from Mark Bedford (Addgene plasmid # 250064 ; http://n2t.net/addgene:250064 ; RRID:Addgene_250064)
