[The description below was written by a language model from this plasmid's Addgene catalogue record and pLannotate feature annotations shown in this document.]
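Description:
pGEX-gamma-14-3-3 is a bacterial expression plasmid built on the pGEX-4T-1 backbone for producing human 14-3-3 gamma (YWHAG) in E. coli as a glutathione S-transferase fusion. The sequenced plasmid is about 5.7 kb. It replicates from a high-copy ColE1/pMB1-type origin and is selected with ampicillin through the β-lactamase (AmpR) gene and its own promoter. The annotation also picks up short fragments typical of this backbone lineage (bom, rop, an RSF ori-like stretch, a lacZα segment with its lac promoter and operator, and a small yciV fragment). These are vector remnants rather than functional parts of the payload.

The expression cassette consists of the strong hybrid tac promoter followed by a lac operator, driving the Schistosoma japonicum GST coding sequence. The YWHAG open reading frame lies just downstream on the same strand, placing GST at the N-terminus of 14-3-3 gamma. The record lists the insert as unmutated, about 750 bp, cloned by restriction enzymes at sites that are not specified. The short linker between GST and the insert is not annotated. In pGEX-4T vectors this region normally encodes a thrombin cleavage site, but the record does not confirm it here. A plasmid-borne lacI gene with its own promoter supplies lac repressor, which keeps the tac promoter off until it is induced with IPTG.

The stated purpose is bacterial expression of 14-3-3 gamma. The GST tag allows purification on glutathione resin and pull-down style binding assays, which suits a phosphoserine/phosphothreonine-binding adapter protein. The associated publication concerns phosphorylation-dependent 14-3-3 and PDZ interactions with the PRMT5 C-terminus.
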