Features (pLannotate 1.2.2; 18 found; start..end, strand, type, name):
      1..124     +  rep_origin     RSF ori (fragment): Plasmids containing the RSF 1030 origin of replication can be propagated in E. coli cells that contain additional plasmids with compatible origins.
    129..180     -  misc_feature   bom (fragment): basis of mobility region from pBR322
    187..264     +  promoter       lacI promoter: lacI
    265..1347    +  CDS            lacI: lac repressor; lacI; The lac repressor binds to the lac operator to inhibit transcription in E. coli. This inhibition can be relieved by adding lactose or isopropyl-β-D-thiogalactopyranoside (IPTG).
   1360..1381    +  protein_bind   CAP binding site: CAP binding activates transcription in the presence of cAMP. E. coli catabolite activator protein
   1396..1426    +  promoter       lac promoter: promoter for the E. coli lac operon
   1434..1450    +  protein_bind   lac operator: The lac repressor binds to the lac operator to inhibit transcription in E. coli. This inhibition can be relieved by adding lactose or isopropyl-β-D-thiogalactopyranoside (IPTG). lac repressor encoded by lacI
   1470..1643    +  CDS            lacZα: LacZα fragment of β-galactosidase; lacZ fragment
   1907..2023    -  CDS            yciV (fragment): RNAAM_ECOLI - Also known as trpH From Escherichia coli (strain K12).
   2099..2127    +  promoter       tac promoter: strong E. coli promoter; hybrid between the trp and lac UV5 promoters
   2135..2151    +  protein_bind   lac operator: The lac repressor binds to the lac operator to inhibit transcription in E. coli. This inhibition can be relieved by adding lactose or isopropyl-β-D-thiogalactopyranoside (IPTG). lac repressor encoded by lacI
   2174..2827    +  CDS            GST26_SCHJA: Experimental evidence at protein level: Swiss-Prot protein existence level 1. GST isoenzymes appear to play a central role in the parasite detoxification system. Other functions are also suspected including a role in increasing the solubility of haematin in the parasite gut. From Schistosoma japonicum (Blood fluke).
   2852..3592    +  CDS            YWHAG: 1433G_HUMAN - Experimental evidence at protein level: Swiss-Prot protein existence level 1. Adapter protein implicated in the regulation of a large spectrum of both general and specialized signaling pathways. Binds to a large number of partners, usually by recognition of a phosphoserine or phosphothreonine motif. Binding generally results in the modulation of the activity of the binding partner. From Homo sapiens (Human).
   3625..3664    +  CDS            rop (fragment): Rop protein, which maintains plasmids at low copy number; rop
   3766..3806    +  misc_feature   bom (fragment): basis of mobility region from pBR322
   3911..4015    +  promoter       AmpR promoter: bla
   4016..4876    +  CDS            AmpR: β-lactamase; bla; confers resistance to ampicillin, carbenicillin, and related antibiotics
   5047..5635    +  rep_origin     ori: high-copy-number ColE1/pMB1/pBR322/pUC origin of replication
>Addgene plasmid #250064 | pGEX-gamma-14-3-3 | addgene full sequence | sequence record 498089 | Addgene NGS Result
ATGTTCTTTCCTGCGTTATCCCCTGATTCTGTGGATAACCGTATTACCGCCTTTGAGTGAGCTGATACCG
CTCGCCGCAGCCGAACGACCGAGCGCAGCGAGTCAGTGAGCGAGGAAGCGGAAGAGCGCCTGATGCGGTA
TTTTCTCCTTACGCATCTGTGCGGTATTTCACACCGCATAAATTCCGACACCATCGAATGGCGCAAAACC
TTTCGCGGTATGGCATGATAGCGCCCGGAAGAGAGTCAATTCAGGGTGGTGAATGTGAAACCAGTAACGT
TATACGATGTCGCAGAGTATGCCGGTGTCTCTTATCAGACCGTTTCCCGCGTGGTGAACCAGGCCAGCCA
CGTTTCTGCGAAAACGCGGGAAAAAGTGGAAGCGGCGATGGCGGAGCTGAATTACATTCCCAACCGCGTG
GCACAACAACTGGCGGGCAAACAGTCGTTGCTGATTGGCGTTGCCACCTCCAGTCTGGCCCTGCACGCGC
CGTCGCAAATTGTCGCGGCGATTAAATCTCGCGCCGATCAACTGGGTGCCAGCGTGGTGGTGTCGATGGT
AGAACGAAGCGGCGTCGAAGCCTGTAAAGCGGCGGTGCACAATCTTCTCGCGCAACGCGTCAGTGGGCTG
ATCATTAACTATCCGCTGGATGACCAGGATGCCATTGCTGTGGAAGCTGCCTGCACTAATGTTCCGGCGT
TATTTCTTGATGTCTCTGACCAGACACCCATCAACAGTATTATTTTCTCCCATGAAGACGGTACGCGACT
GGGCGTGGAGCATCTGGTCGCATTGGGTCACCAGCAAATCGCGCTGTTAGCGGGCCCATTAAGTTCTGTC
TCGGCGCGTCTGCGTCTGGCTGGCTGGCATAAATATCTCACTCGCAATCAAATTCAGCCGATAGCGGAAC
GGGAAGGCGACTGGAGTGCCATGTCCGGTTTTCAACAAACCATGCAAATGCTGAATGAGGGCATCGTTCC
CACTGCGATGCTGGTTGCCAACGATCAGATGGCGCTGGGCGCAATGCGCGCCATTACCGAGTCCGGGCTG
CGCGTTGGTGCGGATATCTCGGTAGTGGGATACGACGATACCGAAGACAGCTCATGTTATATCCCGCCGT
TAACCACCATCAAACAGGATTTTCGCCTGCTGGGGCAAACCAGCGTGGACCGCTTGCTGCAACTCTCTCA
GGGCCAGGCGGTGAAGGGCAATCAGCTGTTGCCCGTCTCACTGGTGAAAAGAAAAACCACCCTGGCGCCC
AATACGCAAACCGCCTCTCCCCGCGCGTTGGCCGATTCATTAATGCAGCTGGCACGACAGGTTTCCCGAC
TGGAAAGCGGGCAGTGAGCGCAACGCAATTAATGTAAGTTAGCTCACTCATTAGGCACCCCAGGCTTTAC
ACTTTATGCTTCCGGCTCGTATGTTGTGTGGAATTGTGAGCGGATAACAATTTCACACAGGAAACAGCTA
TGACCATGATTACGGATTCACTGGCCGTCGTTTTACAACGTCGTGACTGGGAAAACCCTGGCGTTACCCA
ACTTAATCGCCTTGCAGCACATCCCCCTTTCGCCAGCTGGCGTAATAGCGAAGAGGCCCGCACCGATCGC
CCTTCCCAACAGTTGCGCAGCCTGAATGGCGAATGGCGCTTTGCCTGGTTTCCGGCACCAGAAGCGGTGC
CGGAAAGCTGGCTGGAGTGCGATCTTCCTGAGGCCGATACTGTCGTCGTCCCCTCAAACTGGCAGATGCA
CGGTTACGATGCGCCCATCTACACCAACGTGACCTATCCCATTACGGTCAATCCGCCGTTTGTTCCCACG
GAGAATCCGACGGGTTGTTACTCGCTCACATTTAATGTTGATGAAAGCTGGCTACAGGAAGGCCAGACGC
GAATTATTTTTGATGGCGTTGGAATTAGCTTATCGACTGCACGGTGCACCAATGCTTCTGGCGTCAGGCA
GCCATCGGAAGCTGTGGTATGGCTGTGCAGGTCGTAAATCACTGCATAATTCGTGTCGCTCAAGGCGCAC
TCCCGTTCTGGATAATGTTTTTTGCGCCGACATCATAACGGTTCTGGCAAATATTCTGAAATGAGCTGTT
GACAATTAATCATCGGCTCGTATAATGTGTGGAATTGTGAGCGGATAACAATTTCACACAGGAAACAGTA
TTCATGTCCCCTATACTAGGTTATTGGAAAATTAAGGGCCTTGTGCAACCCACTCGACTTCTTTTGGAAT
ATCTTGAAGAAAAATATGAAGAGCATTTGTATGAGCGCGATGAAGGTGATAAATGGCGAAACAAAAAGTT
TGAATTGGGTTTGGAGTTTCCCAATCTTCCTTATTATATTGATGGTGATGTTAAATTAACACAGTCTATG
GCCATCATACGTTATATAGCTGACAAGCACAACATGTTGGGTGGTTGTCCAAAAGAGCGTGCAGAGATTT
CAATGCTTGAAGGAGCGGTTTTGGATATTAGATACGGTGTTTCGAGAATTGCATATAGTAAAGACTTTGA
AACTCTCAAAGTTGATTTTCTTAGCAAGCTACCTGAAATGCTGAAAATGTTCGAAGATCGTTTATGTCAT
AAAACATATTTAAATGGTGATCATGTAACCCATCCTGACTTCATGTTGTATGACGCTCTTGATGTTGTTT
TATACATGGACCCAATGTGCCTGGATGCGTTCCCAAAATTAGTTTGTTTTAAAAAACGTATTGAAGCTAT
CCCACAAATTGATAAGTACTTGAAATCCAGCAAGTATATAGCATGGCCTTTGCAGGGCTGGCAAGCCACG
TTTGGTGGTGGCGACCATCCTCCAAAATCGGATCTGGTTCCGCGTGGATCCATGGTTGACCGTGAACAGC
TGGTTCAGAAAGCGCGCCTGGCGGAGCAGGCTGAGCGCTACGACGACATGGCTGCGGCGATGAAAAACGT
GACTGAACTGAACGAACCGCTGAGCAACGAAGAGCGTAACCTGCTGTCTGTTGCGTACAAGAACGTTGTG
GGTGCGCGTCGTTCTAGCTGGCGTGTTATCTCTTCTATCGAACAGAAAACCAGCGCGGACGGTAACGAAA
AGAAAATCGAAATGGTTCGTGCGTATCGTGAAAAGATCGAAAAAGAGCTGGAAGCGGTTTGCCAGGATGT
TCTGTCCCTGCTGGACAACTATCTGATCAAAAACTGTTCTGAAACCCAGTACGAATCTAAAGTTTTTTAC
CTGAAAATGAAAGGTGACTACTACCGTTACCTGGCAGAAGTGGCGACCGGTGAGAAACGCGCGACCGTTG
TTGAAAGCTCTGAAAAAGCGTACTCTGAGGCGCATGAAATCTCTAAAGAACACATGCAGCCGACCCACCC
GATCCGTCTGGGTCTGGCGCTGAACTACTCTGTTTTCTATTACGAAATCCAGAACGCTCCGGAACAGGCG
TGTCACCTGGCTAAAACCGCGTTCGACGACGCTATCGCAGAACTGGACACCCTGAACGAGGATTCCTACA
AAGACTCTACCCTGATTATGCAGCTGCTGCGTGACAACCTGACCCTGTGGACTTCCGATCAGCAGGACGA
TGACGGTGGTGAAGGTAACAACCTCGAGCGGCCGCATCGTGACTGACTGACGATCTGCCTCGCGCGTTTC
GGTGATGACGGTGAAAACCTCTGACACATGCAGCTCCCGGAGACGGTCACAGCTTGTCTGTAAGCGGATG
CCGGGAGCAGACAAGCCCGTCAGGGCGCGTCAGCGGGTGTTGGCGGGTGTCGGGGCGCAGCCATGACCCA
GTCACGTAGCGATAGCGGAGTGTATAATTCTTGAAGACGAAAGGGCCTCGTGATACGCCTATTTTTATAG
GTTAATGTCATGATAATAATGGTTTCTTAGACGTCAGGTGGCACTTTTCGGGGAAATGTGCGCGGAACCC
CTATTTGTTTATTTTTCTAAATACATTCAAATATGTATCCGCTCATGAGACAATAACCCTGATAAATGCT
TCAATAATATTGAAAAAGGAAGAGTATGAGTATTCAACATTTCCGTGTCGCCCTTATTCCCTTTTTTGCG
GCATTTTGCCTTCCTGTTTTTGCTCACCCAGAAACGCTGGTGAAAGTAAAAGATGCTGAAGATCAGTTGG
GTGCACGAGTGGGTTACATCGAACTGGATCTCAACAGCGGTAAGATCCTTGAGAGTTTTCGCCCCGAAGA
ACGTTTTCCAATGATGAGCACTTTTAAAGTTCTGCTATGTGGCGCGGTATTATCCCGTGTTGACGCCGGG
CAAGAGCAACTCGGTCGCCGCATACACTATTCTCAGAATGACTTGGTTGAGTACTCACCAGTCACAGAAA
AGCATCTTACGGATGGCATGACAGTAAGAGAATTATGCAGTGCTGCCATAACCATGAGTGATAACACTGC
GGCCAACTTACTTCTGACAACGATCGGAGGACCGAAGGAGCTAACCGCTTTTTTGCACAACATGGGGGAT
CATGTAACTCGCCTTGATCGTTGGGAACCGGAGCTGAATGAAGCCATACCAAACGACGAGCGTGACACCA
CGATGCCTGCAGCAATGGCAACAACGTTGCGCAAACTATTAACTGGCGAACTACTTACTCTAGCTTCCCG
GCAACAATTAATAGACTGGATGGAGGCGGATAAAGTTGCAGGACCACTTCTGCGCTCGGCCCTTCCGGCT
GGCTGGTTTATTGCTGATAAATCTGGAGCCGGTGAGCGTGGGTCTCGCGGTATCATTGCAGCACTGGGGC
CAGATGGTAAGCCCTCCCGTATCGTAGTTATCTACACGACGGGGAGTCAGGCAACTATGGATGAACGAAA
TAGACAGATCGCTGAGATAGGTGCCTCACTGATTAAGCATTGGTAACTGTCAGACCAAGTTTACTCATAT
ATACTTTAGATTGATTTAAAACTTCATTTTTAATTTAAAAGGATCTAGGTGAAGATCCTTTTTGATAATC
TCATGACCAAAATCCCTTAACGTGAGTTTTCGTTCCACTGAGCGTCAGACCCCGTAGAAAAGATCAAAGG
ATCTTCTTGAGATCCTTTTTTTCTGCGCGTAATCTGCTGCTTGCAAACAAAAAAACCACCGCTACCAGCG
GTGGTTTGTTTGCCGGATCAAGAGCTACCAACTCTTTTTCCGAAGGTAACTGGCTTCAGCAGAGCGCAGA
TACCAAATACTGTCCTTCTAGTGTAGCCGTAGTTAGGCCACCACTTCAAGAACTCTGTAGCACCGCCTAC
ATACCTCGCTCTGCTAATCCTGTTACCAGTGGCTGCTGCCAGTGGCGATAAGTCGTGTCTTACCGGGTTG
GACTCAAGACGATAGTTACCGGATAAGGCGCAGCGGTCGGGCTGAACGGGGGGTTCGTGCACACAGCCCA
GCTTGGAGCGAACGACCTACACCGAACTGAGATACCTACAGCGTGAGCTATGAGAAAGCGCCACGCTTCC
CGAAGGGAGAAAGGCGGACAGGTATCCGGTAAGCGGCAGGGTCGGAACAGGAGAGCGCACGAGGGAGCTT
CCAGGGGGAAACGCCTGGTATCTTTATAGTCCTGTCGGGTTTCGCCACCTCTGACTTGAGCGTCGATTTT
TGTGATGCTCGTCAGGGGGGCGGAGCCTATGGAAAAACGCCAGCAACGCGGCCTTTTTACGGTTCCTGGC
CTTTTGCTGGCCTTTTGCTCAC
